LOCUS       Exported 6291 bp ds-DNA circular SYN 13-MAY-2021
DEFINITION  synthetic circular DNA
ACCESSION   .
VERSION     .
KEYWORDS    pcDNA5/FRT/TO DNAJA4
SOURCE      synthetic DNA construct
  ORGANISM  synthetic DNA construct
REFERENCE   1 (bases 1 to 6291)
  AUTHORS   Hageman J, Kampinga HH
  TITLE     Computational analysis of the human HSPH/HSPA/DNAJ family and
            cloning of a human HSPH/HSPA/DNAJ expression library.
  JOURNAL   Cell Stress Chaperones. 2008 Aug 7. ():.
  PUBMED    18686016
REFERENCE   2 (bases 1 to 6291)
  AUTHORS   .
  TITLE     Direct Submission
  JOURNAL   Exported May 13, 2021 from SnapGene Server 1.1.58
            http://www.snapgene.com
FEATURES             Location/Qualifiers
     source          1..6291
                     /organism="synthetic DNA construct"
                     /mol_type="other DNA"
     primer_bind     complement(44..63)
                     /label=pRS-marker
                     /note="pRS vectors, use to sequence yeast selectable
                     marker"
     enhancer        235..614
                     /label=CMV enhancer
                     /note="human cytomegalovirus immediate early enhancer"
     promoter        615..818
                     /label=CMV promoter
                     /note="human cytomegalovirus (CMV) immediate early
                     promoter"
     primer_bind     769..789
                     /label=CMV-F
                     /note="Human CMV immediate early promoter, forward primer"
     protein_bind    820..838
                     /gene="tetO"
                     /label=tet operator
                     /bound_moiety="tetracycline repressor TetR"
                     /note="bacterial operator O2 for the tetR and tetA genes"
     protein_bind    841..859
                     /gene="tetO"
                     /label=tet operator
                     /bound_moiety="tetracycline repressor TetR"
                     /note="bacterial operator O2 for the tetR and tetA genes"
     primer_bind     869..893
                     /label=LNCX
                     /note="Human CMV promoter, forward primer"
     primer_bind     complement(2243..2260)
                     /label=BGH-rev
                     /note="Bovine growth hormone terminator, reverse primer.
                     Also called BGH reverse"
     polyA_signal    2249..2473
                     /label=bGH poly(A) signal
                     /note="bovine growth hormone polyadenylation signal"
     primer_bind     complement(2606..2625)
                     /label=F1ori-R
                     /note="F1 origin, reverse primer"
     protein_bind    2757..2804
                     /label=FRT
                     /bound_moiety="FLP recombinase from the Saccharomyces
                     cerevisiae 2u plasmid"
                     /note="FLP-mediated recombination occurs in the 8-bp core
                     sequence TCTAGAAA (Turan and Bode, 2011)."
     CDS             2812..3834
                     /codon_start=1
                     /gene="aph(4)-Ia"
                     /product="aminoglycoside phosphotransferase from E. coli"
                     /label=HygR
                     /note="confers resistance to hygromycin"
                     /translation="KKPELTATSVEKFLIEKFDSVSDLMQLSEGEESRAFSFDVGGRGY
                     VLRVNSCADGFYKDRYVYRHFASAALPIPEVLDIGEFSESLTYCISRRAQGVTLQDLPE
                     TELPAVLQPVAEAMDAIAAADLSQTSGFGPFGPQGIGQYTTWRDFICAIADPHVYHWQT
                     VMDDTVSASVAQALDELMLWAEDCPEVRHLVHADFGSNNVLTDNGRITAVIDWSEAMFG
                     DSQYEVANIFFWRPWLACMEQQTRYFERRHPELAGSPRLRAYMLRIGLDQLYQSLVDGN
                     FDDAAWAQGRCDAIVRSGAGTVGRTQIARRSAAVWTDGCVEVLADSGNRRPSTRPRAKE
                     "
     polyA_signal    3964..4085
                     /label=SV40 poly(A) signal
                     /note="SV40 polyadenylation signal"
     primer_bind     complement(4001..4020)
                     /label=SV40pA-R
                     /note="SV40 polyA, reverse primer"
     primer_bind     4055..4074
                     /label=EBV-rev
                     /note="SV40 polyA terminator, reverse primer"
     primer_bind     complement(4134..4150)
                     /label=M13 rev
                     /note="common sequencing primer, one of multiple similar
                     variants"
     primer_bind     complement(4134..4150)
                     /label=M13 Reverse
                     /note="In lacZ gene. Also called M13-rev"
     primer_bind     complement(4147..4169)
                     /label=M13/pUC Reverse
                     /note="In lacZ gene"
     protein_bind    4158..4174
                     /label=lac operator
                     /bound_moiety="lac repressor encoded by lacI"
                     /note="The lac repressor binds to the lac operator to
                     inhibit transcription in E. coli. This inhibition can be
                     relieved by adding lactose or
                     isopropyl-beta-D-thiogalactopyranoside (IPTG)."
     promoter        complement(4182..4212)
                     /label=lac promoter
                     /note="promoter for the E. coli lac operon"
     protein_bind    4227..4248
                     /label=CAP binding site
                     /bound_moiety="E. coli catabolite activator protein"
                     /note="CAP binding activates transcription in the presence
                     of cAMP."
     primer_bind     complement(4365..4382)
                     /label=L4440
                     /note="L4440 vector, forward primer"
     rep_origin      complement(4536..5124)
                     /direction=LEFT
                     /label=ori
                     /note="high-copy-number ColE1/pMB1/pBR322/pUC origin of
                     replication"
     primer_bind     complement(4616..4635)
                     /label=pBR322ori-F
                     /note="pBR322 origin, forward primer"
     CDS             complement(5295..6155)
                     /codon_start=1
                     /gene="bla"
                     /product="beta-lactamase"
                     /label=AmpR
                     /note="confers resistance to ampicillin, carbenicillin, and
                     related antibiotics"
                     /translation="MSIQHFRVALIPFFAAFCLPVFAHPETLVKVKDAEDQLGARVGYI
                     ELDLNSGKILESFRPEERFPMMSTFKVLLCGAVLSRIDAGQEQLGRRIHYSQNDLVEYS
                     PVTEKHLTDGMTVRELCSAAITMSDNTAANLLLTTIGGPKELTAFLHNMGDHVTRLDRW
                     EPELNEAIPNDERDTTMPVAMATTLRKLLTGELLTLASRQQLIDWMEADKVAGPLLRSA
                     LPAGWFIADKSGAGERGSRGIIAALGPDGKPSRIVVIYTTGSQATMDERNRQIAEIGAS
                     LIKHW"
     primer_bind     5918..5937
                     /label=Amp-R
                     /note="Ampicillin resistance gene, reverse primer"
     promoter        complement(6156..6260)
                     /gene="bla"
                     /label=AmpR promoter
ORIGIN
        1 gacggatcgg gagatctccc gatcccctat ggtgcactct cagtacaatc tgctctgatg
       61 ccgcatagtt aagccagtat ctgctccctg cttgtgtgtt ggaggtcgct gagtagtgcg
      121 cgagcaaaat ttaagctaca acaaggcaag gcttgaccga caattgcatg aagaatctgc
      181 ttagggttag gcgttttgcg ctgcttcgcg atgtacgggc cagatatacg cgttgacatt
      241 gattattgac tagttattaa tagtaatcaa ttacggggtc attagttcat agcccatata
      301 tggagttccg cgttacataa cttacggtaa atggcccgcc tggctgaccg cccaacgacc
      361 cccgcccatt gacgtcaata atgacgtatg ttcccatagt aacgccaata gggactttcc
      421 attgacgtca atgggtggag tatttacggt aaactgccca cttggcagta catcaagtgt
      481 atcatatgcc aagtacgccc cctattgacg tcaatgacgg taaatggccc gcctggcatt
      541 atgcccagta catgacctta tgggactttc ctacttggca gtacatctac gtattagtca
      601 tcgctattac catggtgatg cggttttggc agtacatcaa tgggcgtgga tagcggtttg
      661 actcacgggg atttccaagt ctccacccca ttgacgtcaa tgggagtttg ttttggcacc
      721 aaaatcaacg ggactttcca aaatgtcgta acaactccgc cccattgacg caaatgggcg
      781 gtaggcgtgt acggtgggag gtctatataa gcagagctct ccctatcagt gatagagatc
      841 tccctatcag tgatagagat cgtcgacgag ctcgtttagt gaaccgtcag atcgcctgga
      901 gacgccatcc acgctgtttt gacctccata gaagacaccg ggaccgatcc agcctccgga
      961 ctctagcgtt taaacttaag cttggtaccg agctcggatc caccatggtg aaggagaccc
     1021 agtactatga catcctgggc gtgaagccca gcgcgtcccc ggaggagatc aagaaggcct
     1081 atcggaagct ggcgctcaag tgccacccgg acaagaaccc ggatgagggc gagaagttta
     1141 aactcatatc ccaggcatat gaagtgcttt cagatccaaa gaaaagggat gtttatgacc
     1201 aaggcggaga gcaggcaatt aaagaaggag gctcaggcag ccccagcttc tcttcaccca
     1261 tggacatctt tgacatgttc tttggtggtg gtggacggat ggctagagag agaagaggca
     1321 agaatgttgt acaccagtta tctgtaactc ttgaagattt atataatgga gtcacgaaga
     1381 aattggccct ccagaaaaat gtaatttgtg agaaatgtga aggtgttggt gggaagaagg
     1441 gatcggtgga gaagtgcccg ctgtgcaagg ggcgggggat gcagatccac atccagcaga
     1501 tcgggccggg catggtacag cagatccaga ccgtgtgcat cgagtgcaag ggccagggtg
     1561 agcgcatcaa ccccaaggac cgctgcgaga gctgcagcgg ggccaaggtg atccgtgaga
     1621 agaagattat cgaggtacat gttgaaaaag gtatgaaaga tgggcaaaag atactatttc
     1681 atggagaagg agatcaggag cctgagctgg agcctggtga tgtcataatt gtgcttgatc
     1741 agaaggatca tagtgtcttt cagagacgag gccatgactt gatcatgaaa atgaaaattc
     1801 agctttctga agctctttgt ggcttcaaga agacgataaa aacattggac aatcgaattc
     1861 ttgttattac atccaaagca ggtgaggtga taaagcacgg ggacctgaga tgcgtgcgcg
     1921 atgaaggaat gcccatctac aaagcacccc tggaaaaagg gattctgatc atacagtttt
     1981 tagtaatctt tcctgaaaaa cactggcttt ctctggaaaa gcttcctcag ctggaagctt
     2041 tactccctcc tcgacagaaa gtgaggatta cagatgacat ggatcaggtg gagctgaagg
     2101 agttttgtcc caatgagcag aactggcgtc agcacaggga ggcctacgag gaggacgaag
     2161 acgggcccca ggctggagtg cagtgccaga cggcatgagc ggccgctcga gtctagaggg
     2221 cccgtttaaa cccgctgatc agcctcgact gtgccttcta gttgccagcc atctgttgtt
     2281 tgcccctccc ccgtgccttc cttgaccctg gaaggtgcca ctcccactgt cctttcctaa
     2341 taaaatgagg aaattgcatc gcattgtctg agtaggtgtc attctattct ggggggtggg
     2401 gtggggcagg acagcaaggg ggaggattgg gaagacaata gcaggcatgc tggggatgcg
     2461 gtgggctcta tggcttctga ggcggaaaga accagctggg gctctagggg gtatccccnn
     2521 nnnnnnnnnn nnnnnnnnnn nnnnnnnnnn nnnnnnnnnn nnnnnnnnnn nnnnnnnnnn
     2581 nnnnnnnnnn nnnnnnnnnn nnnnnnnnnn nnnnnnnnnn nnnnnnnnnn nnnnnnnnnn
     2641 nncnnnnnnn nnnnnnnnnn nnnnnnnnnn nnnnnnnnnn nnnnnnnnnn nnnnnnnnnn
     2701 nnnnnnnnnn nnnnnnnnnn nnnnnnnnnn nnnnagggtg atggttcacg tacctagaag
     2761 ttcctattcc gaagttccta ttctctagaa agtataggaa cttccttggc caaaaagcct
     2821 gaactcaccg cgacgtctgt cgagaagttt ctgatcgaaa agttcgacag cgtctccgac
     2881 ctgatgcagc tctcggaggg cgaagaatct cgtgctttca gcttcgatgt aggagggcgt
     2941 ggatatgtcc tgcgggtaaa tagctgcgcc gatggtttct acaaagatcg ttatgtttat
     3001 cggcactttg catcggccgc gctcccgatt ccggaagtgc ttgacattgg ggaattcagc
     3061 gagagcctga cctattgcat ctcccgccgt gcacagggtg tcacgttgca agacctgcct
     3121 gaaaccgaac tgcccgctgt tctgcagccg gtcgcggagg ccatggatgc gatcgctgcg
     3181 gccgatctta gccagacgag cgggttcggc ccattcggac cgcaaggaat cggtcaatac
     3241 actacatggc gtgatttcat atgcgcgatt gctgatcccc atgtgtatca ctggcaaact
     3301 gtgatggacg acaccgtcag tgcgtccgtc gcgcaggctc tcgatgagct gatgctttgg
     3361 gccgaggact gccccgaagt ccggcacctc gtgcacgcgg atttcggctc caacaatgtc
     3421 ctgacggaca atggccgcat aacagcggtc attgactgga gcgaggcgat gttcggggat
     3481 tcccaatacg aggtcgccaa catcttcttc tggaggccgt ggttggcttg tatggagcag
     3541 cagacgcgct acttcgagcg gaggcatccg gagcttgcag gatcgccgcg gctccgggcg
     3601 tatatgctcc gcattggtct tgaccaactc tatcagagct tggttgacgg caatttcgat
     3661 gatgcagctt gggcgcaggg tcgatgcgac gcaatcgtcc gatccggagc cgggactgtc
     3721 gggcgtacac aaatcgcccg cagaagcgcg gccgtctgga ccgatggctg tgtagaagta
     3781 ctcgccgata gtggaaaccg acgccccagc actcgtccga gggcaaagga atagcacgta
     3841 ctacgagatt tcgattccac cgccgccttc tatgaaaggt tgggcttcgg aatcgttttc
     3901 cgggacgccg gctggatgat cctccagcgc ggggatctca tgctggagtt cttcgcccac
     3961 cccaacttgt ttattgcagc ttataatggt tacaaataaa gcaatagcat cacaaatttc
     4021 acaaataaag catttttttc actgcattct agttgtggtt tgtccaaact catcaatgta
     4081 tcttatcatg tctgtatacc gtcgacctct agctagagct tggcgtaatc atggtcatag
     4141 ctgtttcctg tgtgaaattg ttatccgctc acaattccac acaacatacg agccggaagc
     4201 ataaagtgta aagcctgggg tgcctaatga gtgagctaac tcacattaat tgcgttgcgc
     4261 tcactgcccg ctttccagtc gggaaacctg tcgtgccagc tgcattaatg aatcggccaa
     4321 cgcgcgggga gaggcggttt gcgtattggg cgctcttccg cttcctcgct cactgactcg
     4381 ctgcgctcgg tcgttcggct gcggcgagcg gtatcagctc actcaaaggc ggtaatacgg
     4441 ttatccacag aatcagggga taacgcagga aagaacatgt gagcaaaagg ccagcaaaag
     4501 gccaggaacc gtaaaaaggc cgcgttgctg gcgtttttcc ataggctccg cccccctgac
     4561 gagcatcaca aaaatcgacg ctcaagtcag aggtggcgaa acccgacagg actataaaga
     4621 taccaggcgt ttccccctgg aagctccctc gtgcgctctc ctgttccgac cctgccgctt
     4681 accggatacc tgtccgcctt tctcccttcg ggaagcgtgg cgctttctca tagctcacgc
     4741 tgtaggtatc tcagttcggt gtaggtcgtt cgctccaagc tgggctgtgt gcacgaaccc
     4801 cccgttcagc ccgaccgctg cgccttatcc ggtaactatc gtcttgagtc caacccggta
     4861 agacacgact tatcgccact ggcagcagcc actggtaaca ggattagcag agcgaggtat
     4921 gtaggcggtg ctacagagtt cttgaagtgg tggcctaact acggctacac tagaagaaca
     4981 gtatttggta tctgcgctct gctgaagcca gttaccttcg gaaaaagagt tggtagctct
     5041 tgatccggca aacaaaccac cgctggtagc ggtggttttt ttgtttgcaa gcagcagatt
     5101 acgcgcagaa aaaaaggatc tcaagaagat cctttgatct tttctacggg gtctgacgct
     5161 cagtggaacg aaaactcacg ttaagggatt ttggtcatga gattatcaaa aaggatcttc
     5221 acctagatcc ttttaaatta aaaatgaagt tttaaatcaa tctaaagtat atatgagtaa
     5281 acttggtctg acagttacca atgcttaatc agtgaggcac ctatctcagc gatctgtcta
     5341 tttcgttcat ccatagttgc ctgactcccc gtcgtgtaga taactacgat acgggagggc
     5401 ttaccatctg gccccagtgc tgcaatgata ccgcgagacc cacgctcacc ggctccagat
     5461 ttatcagcaa taaaccagcc agccggaagg gccgagcgca gaagtggtcc tgcaacttta
     5521 tccgcctcca tccagtctat taattgttgc cgggaagcta gagtaagtag ttcgccagtt
     5581 aatagtttgc gcaacgttgt tgccattgct acaggcatcg tggtgtcacg ctcgtcgttt
     5641 ggtatggctt cattcagctc cggttcccaa cgatcaaggc gagttacatg atcccccatg
     5701 ttgtgcaaaa aagcggttag ctccttcggt cctccgatcg ttgtcagaag taagttggcc
     5761 gcagtgttat cactcatggt tatggcagca ctgcataatt ctcttactgt catgccatcc
     5821 gtaagatgct tttctgtgac tggtgagtac tcaaccaagt cattctgaga atagtgtatg
     5881 cggcgaccga gttgctcttg cccggcgtca atacgggata ataccgcgcc acatagcaga
     5941 actttaaaag tgctcatcat tggaaaacgt tcttcggggc gaaaactctc aaggatctta
     6001 ccgctgttga gatccagttc gatgtaaccc actcgtgcac ccaactgatc ttcagcatct
     6061 tttactttca ccagcgtttc tgggtgagca aaaacaggaa ggcaaaatgc cgcaaaaaag
     6121 ggaataaggg cgacacggaa atgttgaata ctcatactct tcctttttca atattattga
     6181 agcatttatc agggttattg tctcatgagc ggatacatat ttgaatgtat ttagaaaaat
     6241 aaacaaatag gggttccgcg cacatttccc cgaaaagtgc cacctgacgt c
//
