[The description below was written by a language model from this plasmid's Addgene catalogue record and the feature table of its GenBank file.]
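Description:
pcDNA5/FRT/TO DNAJA4 is a mammalian expression plasmid built on the Invitrogen pcDNA5/FRT/TO backbone, designed for tetracycline-regulated expression and FLP-mediated site-specific integration into host cell lines. It is propagated in E. coli as a high-copy plasmid through a ColE1/pUC-type origin and selected with ampicillin via the beta-lactamase gene. The annotated sequence totals 6291 bp.

The insert is the human DNAJA4 coding sequence (also called Dj4 or HsJ4), a member of the HSP40/DNAJ co-chaperone family, cloned between BamHI and NotI sites that both remain intact. The feature table does not annotate the insert itself, but it lies in the interval between the promoter region and the bovine growth hormone polyadenylation signal. No epitope tag is recorded. Transcription is driven by the CMV immediate-early enhancer and promoter, followed by two tandem tet operator sites. In cells expressing the Tet repressor, these operators keep the promoter silent until tetracycline or doxycycline is added, while in cells lacking the repressor expression is constitutive.

Downstream sits an FRT site immediately ahead of a hygromycin resistance coding sequence with an SV40 poly(A) signal. No promoter is annotated for this gene. In this vector system, FLP recombination into a genomic FRT site in a suitable host line is what places the gene behind a resident promoter, so hygromycin resistance selects for correctly integrated, isogenic clones.

The plasmid belongs to a library of human HSPH/HSPA/DNAJ expression constructs. The depositor notes that genes were amplified from a pooled reference RNA from ten cell lines, that polymorphisms with possible functional consequences may be present, and that clones were verified only for presence of the correct gene.
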