Addgene plasmid #19467: pcDNA5/FRT/TO DNAJA4
Depositing lab: Harm Kampinga. Depositing organization: University Medical Center Groningen. Publication: Computational analysis of the human HSPH/HSPA/DNAJ family and cloning of a human HSPH/HSPA/DNAJ expression library. Hageman J, Kampinga HH. Cell Stress Chaperones. 2009 Jan;14(1):1-21. doi: 10.1007/s12192-008-0060-2. Epub 2008 Aug 7. PubMed 18686016.
Backbone
  Vector backbone: pcDNA5/FRT/TO
  Backbone manufacturer: Invitrogen
  Backbone size w/o insert (bp): 5137
  Vector type: Mammalian Expression
  Selectable markers: Hygromycin
Growth in bacteria
  Bacterial resistance: Ampicillin, 100 μg/mL
  Growth temperature: 37°C
  Growth strain: DH5alpha
  Copy number: High Copy
Gene/Insert
  Gene/Insert name: DNAJA4 (alt name: Dj4, HsJ4)
  Species: H. sapiens (human)
  Insert size (bp): 1193
  Entrez Gene: DNAJA4 (a.k.a. MST104, MSTP104, PRO1472)
  Cloning method: Restriction Enzyme; 5′ cloning site BamHI (not destroyed); 3′ cloning site NotI (not destroyed)
  Sequencing primers: 5′ LNCX; 3′ BGH-rev
Terms and licenses: Academic/Nonprofit Terms; Industry Terms: Not Available to Industry
Depositor comments: Family: HSP40 Disclaimer: For cloning the various HSP genes, the Stratagene reference RNA for cDNA synthesis was used and genes were amplified from this mixture that originates from 10 different cell lines from different somatic origin and ultimately coming from 10 different individuals. This strategy was used to maximize the chance for the presence of individual HSP transcripts. Users must be aware that this mixture thus represents 20 complete haploid genomes, meaning that for each individual gene there might be polymorphisms that could potentially have functional consequences. The library was sequence verified only for the presence of the correct gene.
How to cite: pcDNA5/FRT/TO DNAJA4 was a gift from Harm Kampinga (Addgene plasmid # 19467 ; http://n2t.net/addgene:19467 ; RRID:Addgene_19467)
