>Addgene plasmid #19467 | pcDNA5/FRT/TO DNAJA4 | addgene partial sequence | sequence record 25244 | 19467 qith LNCX
CTGTTTTGACCTCCNTAGAAGACACCGGGACCGATCCAGCCTCCGGACTCTAGCGTTTAAACTTAAGCTT
GGTACCGAGCTCGGATCCACCATGGTGAAGGAGACCCAGTACTATGACATCCTGGGCGTGAAGCCCAGCG
CGTCCCCGGAGGAGATCAAGAAGGCCTATCGGAAGCTGGCGCTCAAGTACCACCCGGACAAGAACCCGGA
TGAGGGCGAGAAGTTTAAACTCATATCCCAGGCATATGAAGTGCTTTCAGATCCAAAGAAAAGGGATGTT
TATGACCAAGGCGGAGAGCAGGCAATTAAAGAAGGAGGCTCAGGCAGCCCCAGCTTCTCTTCACCCATGG
ACATCTTTGACATGTTCTTTGGTGGTGGTGGACGGATGGCTAGAGAGAGAAGAGGCAAGAATGTTGTACA
CCAGTTATCTGTAACTCTTGAAGATCTATATAATGGAGTCACGAAGAAATTGGCCCTCCAGAAAAATGTA
ATTTGTGAGAAATGTGAAGGTGTTGGTGGGAAGAAGGGATCGGTGGAGAAGTGCCCGCTGTGCAAGGGGC
GGGGGATGCAGATCCACATCCAGCAGATCGGGCCGGGCATGGTACAGCAGATCCAG
